>Addgene plasmid #154723 | pEPYC1CB0474 | depositor full sequence | sequence record 299657 | pEPYC1CB0474 sequence 7182 bps
GCAATTGTCTTCTGCACGAAGTGGTTTAAACTATCAGTGTTTGACAGGATATATTGGCGGGTAAACCTAA
GAGAAAAGAGCGTTTATTAGAATAATCGGATATTTAAAAGGGCGTGAAAAGGTTTATCCGTTCGTCCATT
TGTATGTGCATGCCAACCACAGGGTTCCCCAGATCAGGCGCTGGCTGCTGAACCCCCAGCCGGAACTGAC
CCCACAAGGCCCTAGCGTTTGCAATGCACCAGGTCATCATTGACCCAGGCGTGTTCCACCAGGCCGCTGC
CTCGCAACTCTTCGCAGGCTTCGCCGACCTGCTCGCGCCACTTCTTCACGCGGGTGGAATCCGATCCGCA
CATGAGGCGGAAGGTTTCCAGCTTGAGCGGGTACGGCTCCCGGTGCGAGCTGAAATAGTCGAACATCCGT
CGGGCCGTCGGCGACAGCTTGCGGTACTTCTCCCATATGAATTTCGTGTAGTGGTCGCCAGCAAACAGCA
CGACGATTTCCTCGTCGATCAGGACCTGGCAACGGGACGTTTTCTTGCCACGGTCCAGGACGCGGAAGCG
GTGCAGCAGCGACACCGATTCCAGGTGCCCAACGCGGTCGGACGTGAAGCCCATCGCCGTCGCCTGTAGG
CGCGACAGGCATTCCTCGGCCTTCGTGTAATACCGGCCATTGATCGACCAGCCCAGGTCCTGGCAAAGCT
CGTAGAACGTGAAGGTGATCGGCTCGCCGATAGGGGTGCGCTTCGCGTACTCCAACACCTGCTGCCACAC
CAGTTCGTCATCGTCGGCCCGCAGCTCGACGCCGGTGTAGGTGATCTTCACGTCCTTGTTGACGTGGAAA
ATGACCTTGTTTTGCAGCGCCTCGCGCGGGATTTTCTTGTTGCGCGTGGTGAACAGGGCAGAGCGGGCCG
TGTCGTTTGGCATCGCTCGCATCGTGTCCGGCCACGGCGCAATATCGAACAAGGAAAGCTGCATTTCCTT
GATCTGCTGCTTCGTGTGTTTCAGCAACGCGGCCTGCTTGGCCTCGCTGACCTGTTTTGCCAGGTCCTCG
CCGGCGGTTTTTCGCTTCTTGGTCGTCATAGTTCCTCGCGTGTCGATGGTCATCGACTTCGCCAAACCTG
CCGCCTCCTGTTCAAGACGACGCGAACGCTCCACGGCGGCCGATGGCGCGGGCAGGGCAGGGGGAGCCAG
TTGCACGCTGTCGCGCTCGATCTTGGCCGTAGCTTGCTGGACCATCGAGCCGACGGACTGGAAGGTTTCG
CGGGGCGCACGCATGACGGTGCGGCTTGCGATGGTTTCGGCATCCTCGGCGGAAAACCCCGCGTCGATCA
GTTCTTGCCTGTATGCCTTCCGGTCAAACGTCCGATTCATTCACCCTCCTTGCGGGATTGCCCCGACTCA
CGCCGGGGCAATGTGCCCTTATTCCTGATTTGACCCGCCTGGTGCCTTGGTGTCCAGATAATCCACCTTA
TCGGCAATGAAGTCGGTCCCGTAGACCGTCTGGCCGTCCTTCTCGTACTTGGTATTCCGAATCTTGCCCT
GCACGAATACCAGCGACCCCTTGCCCAAATACTTGCCGTGGGCCTCGGCCTGAGAGCCAAAACACTTGAT
GCGGAAGAAGTCGGTGCGCTCCTGCTTGTCGCCGGCATCGTTGCGCCACATCTAGGATCTGCCAGGAACC
GTAAAAAGGCCGCGTTGCTGGCGTTTTTCCATAGGCTCCGCCCCCCTGACGAGCATCACAAAAATCGACG
CTCAAGTCAGAGGTGGCGAAACCCGACAGGACTATAAAGATACCAGGCGTTTCCCCCTGGAAGCTCCCTC
GTGCGCTCTCCTGTTCCGACCCTGCCGCTTACCGGATACCTGTCCGCCTTTCTCCCTTCGGGAAGCGTGG
CGCTTTCTCATAGCTCACGCTGTAGGTATCTCAGTTCGGTGTAGGTCGTTCGCTCCAAGCTGGGCTGTGT
GCACGAACCCCCCGTTCAGCCCGACCGCTGCGCCTTATCCGGTAACTATCGTCTTGAGTCCAACCCGGTA
AGACACGACTTATCGCCACTGGCAGCAGCCACTGGTAACAGGATTAGCAGAGCGAGGTATGTAGGCGGTG
CTACAGAGTTCTTGAAGTGGTGGCCTAACTACGGCTACACTAGAAGAACAGTATTTGGTATCTGCGCTCT
GCTGAAGCCAGTTACCTTCGGAAAAAGAGTTGGTAGCTCTTGATCCGGCAAACAAACCACCGCTGGTAGC
GGTGGTTTTTTTGTTTGCAAGCAGCAGATTACGCGCAGAAAAAAAGGATCTCAAGAAGATCCTTTGATCT
TTTCTACGGGGTCTGACGCTCAGTGGAACGAAAACTCACGTTAAGGGATTTTGGTCATGAGATTATCAAA
AAGGATCTTCACCTAGATCCTTTTAAATTAAAAATGAAGTTTTAAATCAATCTAAAGTATATATGAGTAA
ACTTGGTCTGACAGTTACCAATGCTTAATCAGTGAGGCACCTATCTCAGCGATCTGTCTATTTCGTTCAT
CCATAGTTGCCTGACTCCCCGTCGTGTAGATAACTACGATACGGGAGGGCTTACCATCTGGCCCCAGTGC
TGCAATGATACCGCGAGAACCACGCTCACCGGCTCCAGATTTATCAGCAATAAACCAGCCAGCCGGAAGG
GCCGAGCGCAGAAGTGGTCCTGCAACTTTATCCGCCTCCATCCAGTCTATTAATTGTTGCCGGGAAGCTA
GAGTAAGTAGTTCGCCAGTTAATAGTTTGCGCAACGTTGTTGCCATTGCTACAGGCATCGTGGTGTCACG
CTCGTCGTTTGGTATGGCTTCATTCAGCTCCGGTTCCCAACGATCAAGGCGAGTTACATGATCCCCCATG
TTGTGCAAAAAAGCGGTTAGCTCCTTCGGTCCTCCGATCGTTGTCAGAAGTAAGTTGGCCGCAGTGTTAT
CACTCATGGTTATGGCAGCACTGCATAATTCTCTTACTGTCATGCCATCCGTAAGATGCTTTTCTGTGAC
TGGTGAGTACTCAACCAAGTCATTCTGAGAATAGTGTATGCGGCGACCGAGTTGCTCTTGCCCGGCGTCA
ATACGGGATAATACCGCGCCACATAGCAGAACTTTAAAAGTGCTCATCATTGGAAAACGTTCTTCGGGGC
GAAAACTCTCAAGGATCTTACCGCTGTTGAGATCCAGTTCGATGTAACCCACTCGTGCACCCAACTGATC
TTCAGCATCTTTTACTTTCACCAGCGTTTCTGGGTGAGCAAAAACAGGAAGGCAAAATGCCGCAAAAAAG
GGAATAAGGGCGACACGGAAATGTTGAATACTCATACTCTTCCTTTTTCAATATTATTGAAGCATTTATC
AAGGTTATTGTCTCATGAGCGGATACATATTTGAATGTATTTAGAAAAATAAACAAATAGGGGTTCCGCG
CACGAATTGGCCAGCGCTGCCATTTTTGGGGTGAGGCCGTTCGCGGCCGAGGGGCGCAGCCCCTGGGGGG
ATGGGAGGCCCGCGTTAGCGGGCCGGGAGGGTTCGAGAAGGGGGGGCACCCCCCTTCGGCGTGCGCGGTC
ACGCGCACAGGGCGCAGCCCTGGTTAAAAACAAGGTTTATAAATATTGGTTTAAAAGCAGGTTAAAAGAC
AGGTTAGCGGTGGCCGAAAAACGGGCGGAAACCCTTGCAAATGCTGGATTTTCTGCCTGTGGACAGCCCC
TCAAATGTCAATAGGTGCGCCCCTCATCTGTCAGCACTCTGCCCCTCAAGTGTCAAGGATCGCGCCCCTC
ATCTGTCAGTAGTCGCGCCCCTCAAGTGTCAATACCGCAGGGCACTTATCCCCAGGCTTGTCCACATCAT
CTGTGGGAAACTCGCGTAAAATCAGGCGTTTTCGCCGATTTGCGAGGCTGGCCAGCTCCACGTCGCCGGC
CGAAATCGAGCCTGCCCCTCATCTGTCAACGCCGCGCCGGGTGAGTCGGCCCCTCAAGTGTCAACGTCCG
CCCCTCATCTGTCAGTGAGGGCCAAGTTTTCCGCGAGGTATCCACAACGCCGGCGGCCGCGGTGTCTCGC
ACACGGCTTCGACGGCGTTTCTGGCGCGTTTGCAGGGCCATAGACGGCCGCCAGCCCAGCGGCGAGGGCA
ACCAGCCCGGTGAGCGTCGCAAAGGAGATCCTGATCTGACTGATGGGCTGCCTGTATCGAGTGGTGATTT
TGTGCCGAGCTGCCGGTCGGGGAGCTGTTGGCTGGCTGGTGGCAGGATATATTGTGGTGTAAACAAATTG
ACGCTTAGACAACTTAATAACACATTGCGGACGTTTTTAATGTACTGGGGTGGATGCAGTGGGCCCCACT
CTGTGAAGACAATGCCGAATTCGGATCCGGAGGGAGGCGTGTCGTTTTAGTGAGGAGCAAGTGGATGTAG
GTCACGACCATCACTATCAGCGATCTTGCCTGCCTTTTATGACCCCCGCCGATGACGCGGGAAGGAGGAC
CGATGCTGATTCTCTCTGCCGACAGTGGTCCCAAAGGTTGTCTGCACCAACCATTATTGCGTCACATGTA
GGCTATCAGCTTATGACGTAAGCCATGACGTCTAGACCTCTACAAACTATATAAGGTTTTGCTATTCATT
GAAAGCAGTAGTGACTGATTTGTATATATACTGTATTTTTACAACAATTACCAACAACAACAAACAACAA
ACAACATTACAATTACTATTTACAATTACAATGGAGGACGCCAAAAACATAAAGAAAGGCCCGGCGCCAT
TCTATCCGCTGGAAGATGGAACCGCTGGAGAGCAACTGCATAAGGCTATGAAGAGATACGCCCTGGTTCC
TGGAACAATTGCTTTTACAGATGCACATATCGAGGTGGACATCACTTACGCTGAGTACTTCGAAATGTCC
GTTCGGTTGGCAGAAGCTATGAAACGATATGGGCTGAATACAAATCACAGAATCGTCGTATGCAGTGAAA
ACTCTCTTCAATTCTTTATGCCGGTGTTGGGCGCGTTATTTATCGGAGTTGCAGTTGCGCCCGCGAACGA
CATTTATAATGAACGTGAATTGCTCAACAGTATGGGCATTTCGCAGCCTACCGTGGTGTTCGTTTCCAAA
AAGGGGTTGCAAAAAATTTTGAACGTGCAAAAAAAGCTCCCAATCATCCAAAAAATTATTATCATGGATT
CTAAAACGGATTACCAGGGATTTCAGTCGATGTACACGTTCGTCACATCTCATCTACCTCCCGGTTTTAA
TGAATACGATTTTGTGCCAGAGTCCTTCGATAGGGACAAGACAATTGCACTGATCATGAACTCCTCTGGA
TCTACTGGTCTGCCTAAAGGTGTCGCTCTGCCTCATAGAACTGCCTGCGTGAGATTCTCGCATGCCAGAG
ATCCTATTTTTGGCAATCAAATCATTCCGGATACTGCGATTTTAAGTGTTGTTCCATTCCATCACGGTTT
TGGAATGTTTACTACACTCGGATATTTGATATGTGGATTTCGAGTCGTCTTAATGTATAGATTTGAAGAA
GAACTGTTTCTGAGGAGCCTTCAGGATTACAAGATTCAAAGTGCGCTGCTGGTGCCAACCCTATTCTCCT
TCTTCGCCAAAAGCACTCTGATTGACAAATACGATTTATCTAATTTACACGAAATTGCTTCTGGTGGCGC
TCCCCTCTCTAAGGAAGTCGGGGAAGCGGTTGCCAAGAGGTTCCATCTGCCAGGTATCAGGCAAGGATAT
GGGCTCACTGAGACTACATCAGCTATTCTGATTACACCCGAGGGGGATGATAAACCGGGCGCGGTCGGTA
AAGTTGTTCCATTTTTTGAAGCGAAGGTTGTGGATCTGGATACCGGGAAAACGCTGGGCGTTAATCAAAG
AGGCGAACTGTGTGTGAGAGGTCCTATGATTATGTCCGGTTATGTAAACAATCCGGAAGCGACCAACGCC
TTGATTGACAAGGATGGATGGCTACATTCTGGAGACATAGCTTACTGGGACGAGGACGAACACTTCTTCA
TCGTTGACCGCCTGAAGTCTCTGATTAAGTACAAAGGCTATCAGGTGGCTCCCGCTGAATTGGAATCCAT
CTTGCTCCAACACCCCAACATCTTCGACGCAGGTGTCGCAGGTCTGCCCGACGATGACGCCGGTGAACTT
CCCGCCGCCGTTGTTGTTTTGGAGCACGGAAAGACGATGACGGAAAAAGAGATCGTGGATTACGTCGCCA
GTCAAGTAACAACCGCGAAAAAGTTGCGCGGAGGAGTTGTGTTTGTGGACGAAGTACCGAAAGGTCTTAC
CGGAAAACTCGACGCAAGAAAAATCAGAGAGATCCTCATAAAGGCCAAGAAGGGCGGAAAGATCGCCGTG
GGTTCGGATTATAAGGACCATGACGGAGACTATAAGGACCATGACCTCGACGCTGCAGCAGCGGATTATA
AGGACGATGACGATAAGTGAGCTTGTCCTGCTTTAATGAGATATGCGAGAAGCCTATGATCGCATGATAT
TTGCTTTCAATTCTGTTGTGCACGTTGTAAAAAACCTGAGCATGTGTAGCTCAGATCCTTACCGCCGGTT
TCGGTTCATTCTAATGAATATATCACCCGTTACTATCGTATTTTTATGAATAATATTCTCCGTTCAATTT
ACTGATTGTACCCTACTACTTATATGTACAATATTAAAATGAAAACAATATATTGTGCTGAATAGGTTTA
TAGCGACATCTATGATAGAGCGCCACAATAACAAACAATTGCGTTTTATTATTACAAATCCAATTTTAAA
AAAAGCGGCAGAACCGGTCAAACCTAAAAGACTGATTACATAAATCTTATTCAAATTTCAAAAGTGCCCC
AGGGGCTAGTATCTACGACACACCGAGCGGCGAACTAATAACGCTCACTGAAGGGAACTCCGGTTCCCCG
CCGGCGCGCATGGGTGAGATTCCTTGAAGTTGAGTATTGGCCGTCCGCTCTACCGAAAGTTACGGGCACC
ATTCAACCCGGTCCAGCACGGCGGCCGGGTAACCGACTTGCTGCCCCGAGAATTATGCAGCATTTTTTTG
GTGTATGTGGGCCCCAAATGAAGTGCAGGTCAAACCTTGACAGTGACGACAAATCGTTGGGCGGGTCCAG
GGCGAATTTTGCGACAACATGTCGAGGCTCAGCAGGACCGCT
Features (pLannotate 1.2.2; 12 found; start..end, strand, type, name):
     42..66      +  misc_feature   RB T-DNA repeat: right border repeat from nopaline C58 T-DNA
    178..198     -  CDS            TetR (fragment): tetracycline resistance regulatory protein; tetR
    225..1370    -  CDS            trfA: TRFA_ECOLX - Experimental evidence at protein level: Swiss-Prot protein existence level 1. Also involved in plasmid copy number control, promoting intermolecular coupling of protein bound iterons at oriV, which inhibits replication initiation. From Escherichia coli.
   1706..2294    -  rep_origin     ori: high-copy-number ColE1/pMB1/pBR322/pUC origin of replication
   2465..3325    -  CDS            AmpR: β-lactamase; bla; confers resistance to ampicillin, carbenicillin, and related antibiotics
   3326..3430    -  promoter       AmpR promoter: bla
   3517..4148    -  rep_origin     oriV: incP origin of replication
   4240..4264    +  misc_feature   LB T-DNA repeat: left border repeat from nopaline C58 T-DNA
   4491..4516    +  promoter       CaMV 35S promoter (fragment): strong constitutive promoter from cauliflower mosaic virus
   4664..4719    +  misc_feature   TMV Ω: translational enhancer from the tobacco mosaic virus 5'-leader sequence (Gallie et al., 1988)
   4721..6370    +  CDS            luciferase: firefly luciferase; luc+; enhanced luc+ version of the luciferase gene
   6468..7175    +  terminator     OCS terminator: octopine synthase terminator
