[The description below was written by a language model from this plasmid's Addgene catalogue record and pLannotate feature annotations shown in this document.]
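Description:
pEPYC1CB0474 is a 7,182 bp MoClo (Golden Gate modular cloning) Level 1 plasmid built in the pICH47732 acceptor backbone and carrying a single plant transcriptional unit that reports promoter activity through firefly luciferase. The backbone is a binary-type vector. Nopaline C58 left and right T-DNA border repeats flank the cassette, and the broad-host-range incP oriV with its trfA replication initiator gene would permit maintenance in Agrobacterium. A high-copy ColE1/pUC-type origin supports propagation in E. coli. Selection is by ampicillin resistance, provided by β-lactamase under its native bla promoter. A very short TetR fragment is also annotated and appears to be a backbone remnant rather than a functional gene. The cassette was assembled through BsaI sites that were destroyed during cloning, as is usual for Type IIS assembly.

The insert is described as MinSyn_108::TMV::LucF::Flag::ocsT. MinSyn_108 is a synthetic promoter from a series of rationally designed minimal plant promoters. The feature table recognises only a 26 bp fragment of the CaMV 35S promoter in this region, which suggests a 35S-derived core element, but the record does not give the rest of the promoter's composition. Downstream, the tobacco mosaic virus Ω leader acts as a translational enhancer ahead of the luc+ firefly luciferase coding sequence. The catalogue name indicates a Flag tag following luciferase, although this tag is not separately annotated. The octopine synthase terminator ends the transcript. The construct serves as a luciferase reporter for measuring the strength of the MinSyn_108 promoter in plant cells, and as a Level 1 module it can be combined with other transcriptional units in higher-level MoClo assemblies.
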