Addgene plasmid #154723: pEPYC1CB0474
Purpose: MoClo Level 1 luciferase reporter
Depositing lab: Nicola Patron. Depositing organization: Earlham Institute. Publication: Rational design of minimal synthetic promoters for plants. Cai YM, Kallam K, Tidd H, Gendarini G, Salzman A, Patron NJ. Nucleic Acids Res. 2020 Aug 28. pii: 5897334. doi: 10.1093/nar/gkaa682. PubMed 32856047.
Backbone
  Vector backbone: pICH47732
  Vector type: Synthetic Biology
Growth in bacteria
  Bacterial resistance: Ampicillin, 100 μg/mL
  Growth temperature: 37°C
  Growth strain: NEB Stable
  Copy number: High Copy
Gene/Insert
  Gene/Insert name: MinSyn_108 Firefly luciferase expression cassette [MinSyn_108::TMV::LucF::Flag::ocsT]
  Species: Synthetic
  Cloning method: Restriction Enzyme; 5′ cloning site BsaI (destroyed during cloning); 3′ cloning site BsaI (destroyed during cloning)
Terms and licenses: Academic/Nonprofit Terms; Industry Terms: Not Available to Industry
Depositor comments: Please visit https://www.biorxiv.org/content/10.1101/2020.05.14.095406v1 for bioRxiv preprint.
How to cite: pEPYC1CB0474 was a gift from Nicola Patron (Addgene plasmid # 154723 ; http://n2t.net/addgene:154723 ; RRID:Addgene_154723)
